Addgene plasmid #23340: pMPMA3dPlac-PprgH-GFPLVA
Depositing lab: Olivia Steele-Mortimer. Depositing organization: National Institute of Allergy and Infectious Diseases (NIAID). Publication: Induction of Salmonella pathogenicity island 1 under different growth conditions can affect Salmonella-host cell interactions in vitro. Ibarra JA, Knodler LA, Sturdevant DE, Virtaneva K, Carmody AB, Fischer ER, Porcella SF, Steele-Mortimer O. Microbiology (Reading). 2010 Apr;156(Pt 4):1120-1133. doi: 10.1099/mic.0.032896-0. Epub 2009 Dec 24. PubMed 20035008.
Backbone
  Vector backbone: pMPMA3
  Backbone manufacturer: Mayer, 1995
  Backbone size w/o insert (bp): 3174
  Vector type: Bacterial Expression
Growth in bacteria
  Bacterial resistance: Ampicillin, 100 μg/mL
  Growth temperature: 37°C
  Growth strain: DH10B
  Growth instructions: DH10B Overnight shaking culture in LB broth
  Copy number: Low Copy
Gene/Insert
  Gene/Insert name: GFP(LVA)
  Species: Salmonella enterica and Aequorea victoria
  Insert size (bp): 1158
  Tag / fusion protein: GFP(LVA) (C terminal on backbone)
  Cloning method: Restriction Enzyme; 5′ cloning site XhoI (destroyed during cloning); 3′ cloning site HindIII (not destroyed)
  Sequencing primers: 5′ M13F
Terms and licenses: Academic/Nonprofit Terms; Industry Terms: Not Available to Industry
How to cite: pMPMA3dPlac-PprgH-GFPLVA was a gift from Olivia Steele-Mortimer (Addgene plasmid # 23340 ; http://n2t.net/addgene:23340 ; RRID:Addgene_23340)
