[The description below was written by a language model from this plasmid's Addgene catalogue record.]
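Description:
pMPMA3dPlac-PprgH-GFPLVA is a low-copy bacterial expression plasmid built on the pMPMA3 backbone (about 3.2 kb without insert) and selected with ampicillin. The record does not name the origin of replication, and no feature table is available, so the exact layout of backbone elements cannot be described. The "dPlac" in the name suggests that the vector's lac promoter has been deleted, which would leave expression of the insert dependent on the cloned promoter alone, although the catalogue fields do not spell this out.

The roughly 1.2 kb insert is listed as GFP(LVA), with source species given as Salmonella enterica and Aequorea victoria. This fits the plasmid name, which indicates a transcriptional fusion of the Salmonella prgH promoter to a GFP variant. prgH encodes a structural component of the type III secretion system of Salmonella pathogenicity island 1 (SPI-1), so its promoter serves as a readout of SPI-1 induction. The LVA suffix denotes an ssrA-type C-terminal degradation tag that directs GFP to cellular proteases and shortens its half-life. Fluorescence therefore follows current promoter activity rather than accumulating from earlier expression. The fragment was inserted by restriction cloning between an XhoI site, destroyed in the process, and a retained HindIII site.

The associated publication examines how growth conditions affect SPI-1 induction and subsequent Salmonella–host cell interactions in vitro. In that context the construct acts as a destabilised fluorescent reporter for monitoring prgH, and hence SPI-1, expression in bacterial populations or single cells.
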