>Addgene plasmid #23340 | pMPMA3dPlac-PprgH-GFPLVA | addgene partial sequence | sequence record 29163 | 23340 with M13pUC-fwd
CGACTCCTATAGGGCGAATTGGAGCTCCACCGCGGTGGCGGCCGCTCTAGAACTAGTGGATCCCCCGGGC
TGCAGGAATTCGATATCAAGCTTGCATGCCTGCAGGTCGAGTTGTAAATGCTCTTTATTAGCGTGTGTTG
GCAATGGTCTGATTGTTACACCAAAAGAACCCAAATTTGGGTAATTTATCTACAGTAGTTTAAGCCCCAA
TGGGGATGATGGTTCTTTTAATATGTGTTGAGACGCATTATACAGAATAAATTGATTTTATTTCTCACTT
TTCATTCTATTTTCATCAGGAATCCCTGTGTCCTGTGCGGTAATCTGCTGCTATCGAGAACGACAGACAT
CGCTAACAGTATATATGGAAACATCAAAAGAGAAGACGATAACAAGCCCAGGGCCATACATAGTTCGATT
ACTTAACAGCTCACTGAACGGCTGTGAGTTTCCATTGCTGACAGGCCGAACACTCTTTGTGGTACCTAGA
ATTAAAGAGGAGAAATTAAGCATGCGTAAAGGAGAAGAACTTTTCACTGGAGTTGTCCCAATTCTTGTTG
AATTAGATGGTGATGTTAATGGGCACAAATTTTCTGTCAGTGGAGAGGGTGAAGGTGATGCAACATACGG
AAAACTTACCCTTAAATTTATTTGCACTACTGGAAAACTACCTGTTCCATGGCCAACACTTGTCCAANCT
TCGTTTGTGGGGTCNAGGGCTTTGCGAGATACCCGATCATATGAANAC
